>Addgene plasmid #36663 | TAL2200 | depositor partial sequence | sequence record 45856 | TAL2200 sequence 1640 bps
GAACCTGACCCCAGACCAGGTAGTCGCAATCGCGTCACATGACGGGGGAAAGCAAGCCCTGGAAACCGTG
CAAAGGTTGTTGCCGGTCCTTTGTCAAGACCACGGCCTTACACCGGAGCAAGTCGTGGCCATTGCATCCC
ACGACGGTGGCAAACAGGCTCTTGAGACGGTTCAGAGACTTCTCCCAGTTCTCTGTCAAGCCCACGGGCT
GACTCCCGATCAAGTTGTAGCGATTGCGTCGCATGACGGAGGGAAACAAGCATTGGAGACTGTCCAACGG
CTCCTTCCCGTGTTGTGTCAAGCCCACGGTTTGACGCCTGCACAAGTGGTCGCCATCGCCTCGAATGGCG
GCGGTAAGCAGGCGCTGGAAACAGTACAGCGCCTGCTGCCTGTACTGTGCCAGGATCATGGACTGACCCC
AGACCAGGTAGTCGCAATCGCGTCACATGACGGGGGAAAGCAAGCCCTGGAAACCGTGCAAAGGTTGTTG
CCGGTCCTTTGTCAAGACCACGGCCTTACACCGGAGCAAGTCGTGGCCATTGCAAGCAACATCGGTGGCA
AACAGGCTCTTGAGACGGTTCAGAGACTTCTCCCAGTTCTCTGTCAAGCCCACGGGCTGACTCCCGATCA
AGTTGTAGCGATTGCGTCGCATGACGGAGGGAAACAAGCATTGGAGACTGTCCAACGGCTCCTTCCCGTG
TTGTGTCAAGCCCACGGTTTGACGCCTGCACAAGTGGTCGCCATCGCCAGCCATGATGGCGGTAAGCAGG
CGCTGGAAACAGTACAGCGCCTGCTGCCTGTACTGTGCCAGGATCATGGACTGACCCCAGACCAGGTAGT
CGCAATCGCGTCGAACATTGGGGGAAAGCAAGCCCTGGAAACCGTGCAAAGGTTGTTGCCGGTCCTTTGT
CAAGACCACGGCCTTACACCGGAGCAAGTCGTGGCCATTGCAAGCAATGGGGGTGGCAAACAGGCTCTTG
AGACGGTTCAGAGACTTCTCCCAGTTCTCTGTCAAGCCCACGGGCTGACTCCCGATCAAGTTGTAGCGAT
TGCGAATAACAATGGAGGGAAACAAGCATTGGAGACTGTCCAACGGCTCCTTCCCGTGTTGTGTCAAGCC
CACGGTTTGACGCCTGCACAAGTGGTCGCCATCGCCTCCAATATTGGCGGTAAGCAGGCGCTGGAAACAG
TACAGCGCCTGCTGCCTGTACTGTGCCAGGATCATGGACTGACCCCAGACCAGGTAGTCGCAATCGCGAA
CAATAATGGGGGAAAGCAAGCCCTGGAAACCGTGCAAAGGTTGTTGCCGGTCCTTTGTCAAGACCACGGC
CTTACACCGGAGCAAGTCGTGGCCATTGCAAGCAATGGGGGTGGCAAACAGGCTCTTGAGACGGTTCAGA
GACTTCTCCCAGTTCTCTGTCAAGCCCACGGGCTGACTCCCGATCAAGTTGTAGCGATTGCGTCGAACAT
TGGAGGGAAACAAGCATTGGAGACTGTCCAACGGCTCCTTCCCGTGTTGTGTCAAGCCCACGGTTTGACG
CCTGCACAAGTGGTCGCCATCGCCAACAACAACGGCGGTAAGCAGGCGCTGGAAACAGTACAGCGCCTGC
TGCCTGTACTGTGCCAGGATCATGGACTGA
