>Addgene plasmid #36663 | TAL2200 | addgene partial sequence | sequence record 48085 | CMV-F 5'-CGCAAATGGGCGGTAGGCGTG-3'
CTCTCTGGCTACTAGAGAACCCACTGCTTACTGGCTTATCGAAATTAATACGACTCACTATAGGGAGACC
CAAGCTGGCTAGCACCATGGACTACAAAGACCATGACGGTGATTATAAAGATCATGACATCGATTACAAG
GATGACGATGACAAGATGGCCCCCAAGAAGAAGAGGAAGGTGGGCATTCACCGCGGGGTACCTATGGTGG
ACTTGAGGACACTCGGTTATTCGCAACAGCAACAGGAGAAAATCAAGCCTAAGGTCAGGAGCACCGTCGC
GCAACACCACGAGGCGCTTGTGGGGCATGGCTTCACTCATGCGCATATTGTCGCGCTTTCACAGCACCCT
GCGGCGCTTGGGACGGTGGCTGTCAAATACCAAGATATGATTGCGGCCCTGCCCGAAGCCACGCACGAGG
CAATTGTAGGGGTCGGTAAACAGTGGTCGGGAGCGCGAGCACTTGAGGCGCTGCTGACTGTGGCGGGTGA
GCTTAGGGGGCCTCCGCTCCAGCTCGACACCGGGCAGCTGCTGAAGATCGCGAAGAGAGGGGGAGTAACA
GCGGTAGAGGCAGTGCACGCCTGGCGCAATGCGCTCACCGGGGCCCCCTTGAACCTGACCCCAGACCAGG
TAGTCGCAATCGCGTCACATGACGGGGGAAAGCAAGCCCTGGAAACCGTGCAAAGGTTGTTGCCGGTCCT
TTGTCAAGACCACGGCCTTACACCGGAGCAAGTCGTGGCCATTGCATCCCACGACGGTGGCAAACAGGCT
CTTGAGACGGTTCAGAGACTTCTCCCAGTTCTCTGTCAAGCCCACGGGCTGACTCCCGATCAAGTTGTAG
CGATTGCGTCGCATGACGGA
