>Addgene plasmid #36663 | TAL2200 | addgene partial sequence | sequence record 48086 | JDS-TALEN-F 5'-TAGGGGTCGGTAAACAGTGG-3'
GCGGGTGAGCTTAGGGGGCCTCCGCTCCAGCTCGACACCGGGCAGCTGCTGAAGATCGCGAAGAGAGGGG
GAGTAACAGCGGTAGAGGCAGTGCACGCCTGGCGCAATGCGCTCACCGGGGCCCCCTTGAACCTGACCCC
AGACCAGGTAGTCGCAATCGCGTCACATGACGGGGGAAAGCAAGCCCTGGAAACCGTGCAAAGGTTGTTG
CCGGTCCTTTGTCAAGACCACGGCCTTACACCGGAGCAAGTCGTGGCCATTGCATCCCACGACGGTGGCA
AACAGGCTCTTGAGACGGTTCAGAGACTTCTCCCAGTTCTCTGTCAAGCCCACGGGCTGACTCCCGATCA
AGTTGTAGCGATTGCGTCGCATGACGGAGGGAAACAAGCATTGGAGACTGTCCAACGGCTCCTTCCCGTG
TTGTGTCAAGCCCACGGTTTGACGCCTGCACAAGTGGTCGCCATCGCCTCGAATGGCGGCGGTAAGCAGG
CGCTGGAAACAGTACAGCGCCTGCTGCCTGTACTGTGCCAGGATCATGGACTGACCCCAGACCAGGTAGT
CGCAATCGCGTCACATGACGGGGGAAAGCAAGCCCTGGAAACCGTGCAAAGGTTGTTGCCGGTCCTTTGT
CAAGACCACGGCCTTACACCGGAGCAAGTCGTGGCCATTGCAAGCAACATCGGTGGCAAACAGGCTCTTG
AGACGGTTCAGAGACTTCTCCCAGTTCTCTGTCAAGCCCACGGGCTGACTCCCGATCAAGTTGTAGCGAT
TGCGTCGCATGACGGAGGGAAACAAGCATTGGAGACTGTCCAACGGCTCCTTCCCGTGTTGTGTCAAGCC
CACGGTTTGACGCCTGCACAAGTGGTCGCCATCGCCAGCCATGATGGCGG
