[The description below was written by a language model from this plasmid's Addgene catalogue record.]
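Description:
TAL2200 is a mammalian expression plasmid encoding the left-hand monomer of a TALEN pair directed against the human AXIN2 gene. It is built on the JDS71 TALEN expression backbone (about 6.4 kb without insert), which is maintained in E. coli as a high-copy plasmid under ampicillin selection. The record does not include a feature table, so details such as the origin of replication or any mammalian selection marker are not stated.

The roughly 1.6 kb insert is an array of TAL effector repeats, produced by the FLASH assembly method, that specifies recognition of one half-site in AXIN2. It was cloned into the backbone through BsmBI sites, which were destroyed in the process. BsmBI is a type IIS enzyme, so this kind of cloning joins the array seamlessly in frame with the flanking backbone-encoded sequences. The backbone supplies a 3X FLAG tag at the N terminus, useful for detecting the protein, and a wild-type FokI nuclease domain at the C terminus.

Expression in mammalian cells is driven by the CMV promoter, and the vector type also indicates a T7 promoter that allows in vitro synthesis of mRNA. The BGH reverse sequencing primer suggests a BGH polyadenylation region downstream of the coding sequence.

Because FokI cleaves only as a dimer, this construct is intended to be used with a matching right-hand AXIN2 TALEN. When both monomers bind their adjacent half-sites, the nuclease domains pair and introduce a double-strand break, enabling targeted mutagenesis or editing of the AXIN2 locus in human cells.
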