Addgene plasmid #36663: TAL2200
Depositing lab: Keith Joung. Depositing organization: Massachusetts General Hospital. Publication: FLASH assembly of TALENs for high-throughput genome editing. Reyon D, Tsai SQ, Khayter C, Foden JA, Sander JD, Joung JK. Nat Biotechnol. 2012 Apr 8. doi: 10.1038/nbt.2170. PubMed 22484455.
Backbone
  Vector backbone: JDS71
  Backbone manufacturer: Joung lab (Addgene Plasmid # 32287)
  Backbone size w/o insert (bp): 6447
  Vector type: Mammalian, T7 for in vitro mRNA synthesis
Growth in bacteria
  Bacterial resistance: Ampicillin, 100 μg/mL
  Growth temperature: 37°C
  Growth strain: XL1 Blue
  Copy number: High Copy
Gene/Insert
  Gene/Insert name: AXIN2-TALEN_Left (alt name: AXIN2)
  Species: H. sapiens (human)
  Insert size (bp): 1640
  Entrez Gene: AXIN2 (a.k.a. AXIL, ODCRCS)
  Promoter: CMV
  Tag / fusion protein: 3X Flag (N terminal on backbone); WT FOKI (C terminal on backbone)
  Cloning method: Restriction Enzyme; 5′ cloning site BsmBI (destroyed during cloning); 3′ cloning site BsmBI (destroyed during cloning)
  Sequencing primers: 5′ CMV-F; 3′ BGH-rev
Terms and licenses: Academic/Nonprofit Terms; Industry Terms: Not Available to Industry
Depositor comments: Target binding site: TCCCTCACCATGAGTAGC It is strongly recommended that users perform a diagnostic digest to verify this plasmid prior to use. For example, a double digest of the plasmid with BamHI and KpnI should result in two bands at 2.2kb and 5.9kb.
How to cite: TAL2200 was a gift from Keith Joung (Addgene plasmid # 36663 ; http://n2t.net/addgene:36663 ; RRID:Addgene_36663)
